Addgene plasmid #117699: pCAGGs-NLS-TIR1_P2A_NES-TIR1
Purpose: Expression of NLS-(Os)TIR1-HA and Myc-NES-(Os)TIR1from one mRNA
Depositing lab: Joerg Mansfeld. Depositing organization: Biotechnology Center (BIOTEC) of the Technische Universitaet Dresden. Publication: Conditional control of fluorescent protein degradation by an auxin-dependent nanobody. Daniel K, Icha J, Horenburg C, Muller D, Norden C, Mansfeld J. Nat Commun. 2018 Aug 17;9(1):3297. doi: 10.1038/s41467-018-05855-5. PubMed 30120238.
Backbone
  Vector backbone: custom
  Backbone manufacturer: Francis Stewart
  Backbone size w/o insert (bp): 6399
  Total vector size (bp): 10062
  Vector type: Mammalian Expression
  Selectable markers: Puromycin
Growth in bacteria
  Bacterial resistance: Ampicillin, 100 μg/mL
  Growth temperature: 37°C
  Growth strain: DH5alpha
  Copy number: High Copy
Gene/Insert 1
  Gene/Insert name: TRANSPORT INHIBITOR RESPONSE 1 (alt name: TIR1)
  Species: Oryza sativa
  Insert size (bp): 1794
  Mutation: codon optimized for murine expression
  Promoter: chicken beta-actin promoter
  Tag / fusion protein: HA tag (C terminal on insert); NLS (N terminal on insert)
  Cloning method: Unknown
  Sequencing primers: 5′ unknown; 3′ unknown
Gene/Insert 2
  Gene/Insert name: TRANSPORT INHIBITOR RESPONSE 1 (alt name: TIR1)
  Species: Oryza sativa
  Insert size (bp): 1794
  Mutation: codon optimized for murine expression
  Promoter: None, 2A peptide from porcine teschovirus-1 polyprotein
  Tag / fusion protein: Myc-NES (N terminal on insert)
  Cloning method: Restriction Enzyme; 5′ cloning site BsrG1 (not destroyed); 3′ cloning site BsrG1 (not destroyed)
  Sequencing primers: 5′ GGCTACCCATACGATGTTCC; 3′ ATGGTGGAAAATAACATATAGAC
Resource information
  A portion of this plasmid was derived from a plasmid made by: We received the backbone containing NLS-Tir1 from Francis Stewart (TU Dresden, BIOTEC Institute, Tatzberg 47-49, 01307 Dresden, Germany
Terms and licenses: Academic/Nonprofit Terms; Industry Terms: Not Available to Industry
Depositor comments: The codon optimized NLS-TIR1 is described in: Baker, O. et al. RAC-tagging: Recombineering And Cas9-assisted targeting for protein tagging and conditional analyses. Sci Rep 6, 25529 (2016). Some ambiguous bases and differences are present between the depositor sequence and Addgene's NGS sequence, but they are not expected to impact plasmid functionality.
How to cite: pCAGGs-NLS-TIR1_P2A_NES-TIR1 was a gift from Joerg Mansfeld (Addgene plasmid # 117699 ; http://n2t.net/addgene:117699 ; RRID:Addgene_117699)
