[The description below was written by a language model from this plasmid's Addgene catalogue record and pLannotate feature annotations shown in this document.]
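Description:
pCAGGs-NLS-TIR1_P2A_NES-TIR1 is a mammalian expression plasmid built on a custom pCAGGS-type backbone. It delivers the rice (Oryza sativa) auxin receptor F-box protein TIR1 to both the nucleus and the cytoplasm from a single transcript. It is maintained in E. coli through a high-copy ColE1/pUC-type origin and an ampicillin resistance gene.

Expression is driven by the CAG arrangement: a CMV enhancer, the chicken β-actin promoter and a chimeric β-actin/β-globin intron. Downstream are two copies of TIR1, codon-optimised for mouse. The first carries an N-terminal nuclear localisation signal and a C-terminal HA tag. The second carries an N-terminal Myc tag and nuclear export signal. A porcine teschovirus P2A peptide separates them, so ribosomal skipping yields two discrete proteins. An EMCV IRES then allows translation of puromycin N-acetyltransferase from the same mRNA, which ends at a bGH polyadenylation signal. Puromycin selection is therefore directly coupled to TIR1 expression. The automated annotation labels both TIR1 reading frames as Arabidopsis AFB2, which reflects homology between related auxin receptors rather than the actual source. It does not call the NLS, Myc-NES or P2A segments.

TIR1 assembles into an SCF ubiquitin ligase that, in the presence of auxin, targets degron-bearing proteins for proteasomal destruction. The associated work applies this to auxin-dependent, nanobody-mediated degradation of fluorescent protein fusions. Both full sequence records are about 12.7 kb, whereas the catalogue gives 10,062 bp. Both also show a duplicated block containing the SV40 poly(A) signal, AmpR and origin, so the stated size and the sequenced plasmid do not agree. The depositor notes minor sequence ambiguities that are not expected to affect function.
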