Features (pLannotate 1.2.2; 23 found; start..end, strand, type, name):
    593..727     +  polyA_signal   SV40 poly(A) signal: SV40 polyadenylation signal
    741..1120    +  enhancer       CMV enhancer: human cytomegalovirus immediate early enhancer
   1122..1399    +  promoter       chicken β-actin promoter: No description available
   1400..2414    +  intron         chimeric intron: chimera between introns from chicken β-actin and rabbit β-globin
   2526..4244    +  CDS            AFB2: AFB2_ARATH - Also known as LRF2. Experimental evidence at protein level: Swiss-Prot protein existence level 1. Component of SCF(ASK-cullin-F-box) E3 ubiquitin ligase complexes, which may mediate the ubiquitination and subsequent proteasomal degradation of target proteins. Confers sensitivity to the virulent bacterial pathogen P.syringae (By similarity). Auxin receptor that mediates Aux/IAA proteins proteasomal degradation and auxin- regulated transcription. Involved in embryogenesis regulation by auxin. From Arabidopsis thaliana (Mouse-ear cress).
   4248..4276    +  CDS            3xHA (fragment): three tandem HA epitope tags
   4422..6140    +  CDS            AFB2: AFB2_ARATH - Also known as LRF2. Experimental evidence at protein level: Swiss-Prot protein existence level 1. Component of SCF(ASK-cullin-F-box) E3 ubiquitin ligase complexes, which may mediate the ubiquitination and subsequent proteasomal degradation of target proteins. Confers sensitivity to the virulent bacterial pathogen P.syringae (By similarity). Auxin receptor that mediates Aux/IAA proteins proteasomal degradation and auxin- regulated transcription. Involved in embryogenesis regulation by auxin. From Arabidopsis thaliana (Mouse-ear cress).
   6279..6741    +  misc_feature   IRES: internal ribosome entry site (IRES) of the encephalomyocarditis virus (EMCV)
   6755..7354    +  CDS            PuroR (fragment): puromycin N-acetyltransferase; pac from Streptomyces; confers resistance to puromycin
   7441..7665    +  polyA_signal   bGH poly(A) signal: bovine growth hormone polyadenylation signal
   7734..7756    -  protein_bind   lac operator (fragment): The lac repressor binds to the lac operator to inhibit transcription in E. coli. This inhibition can be relieved by adding lactose or isopropyl-β-D-thiogalactopyranoside (IPTG). lac repressor encoded by lacI
   7760..7790    -  promoter       lac promoter: promoter for the E. coli lac operon
   7805..7826    -  protein_bind   CAP binding site: CAP binding activates transcription in the presence of cAMP. E. coli catabolite activator protein
   7839..7878    -  CDS            lacI (fragment): lac repressor; lacI; The lac repressor binds to the lac operator to inhibit transcription in E. coli. This inhibition can be relieved by adding lactose or isopropyl-β-D-thiogalactopyranoside (IPTG).
   7885..8079    +  promoter       SV40 promoter: SV40 early promoter
   8085..8219    +  polyA_signal   SV40 poly(A) signal: SV40 polyadenylation signal
   8221..8275    -  CDS            lacI (fragment): lac repressor; lacI; The lac repressor binds to the lac operator to inhibit transcription in E. coli. This inhibition can be relieved by adding lactose or isopropyl-β-D-thiogalactopyranoside (IPTG).
   8458..9045    -  rep_origin     ori: high-copy-number ColE1/pMB1/pBR322/pUC origin of replication
   9216..10076   -  CDS            AmpR: β-lactamase; bla; confers resistance to ampicillin, carbenicillin, and related antibiotics
  10669..10803   +  polyA_signal   SV40 poly(A) signal: SV40 polyadenylation signal
  10805..10859   -  CDS            lacI (fragment): lac repressor; lacI; The lac repressor binds to the lac operator to inhibit transcription in E. coli. This inhibition can be relieved by adding lactose or isopropyl-β-D-thiogalactopyranoside (IPTG).
  11042..11630   -  rep_origin     ori: high-copy-number ColE1/pMB1/pBR322/pUC origin of replication
  11801..12661   -  CDS            AmpR: β-lactamase; bla; confers resistance to ampicillin, carbenicillin, and related antibiotics
>Addgene plasmid #117699 | pCAGGs-NLS-TIR1_P2A_NES-TIR1 | depositor full sequence | sequence record 368100 | Depositor Nanopore Sequence
ACTCTTCCTTTTTCAATGACCGCTTTGGAAAAACAAAGACTGTATTTCCTGGAAATTAATGTTTATTCAA
TAAACTGTGTATTCAGCTATATTCACATAGTGGTGAGGCTGAAATGAGGCGGGAAGAGGCGGTTGGGGCT
TAATTATATCAATTTGGGTGGCCCCACAGCGCCTCCAAGGCGCCAGTCCTGTTTTGACAAGTTGCCTCTG
GAAGCCTCTCTTCTTTTTCTCCAGAGTAAGCGGAGGCCAGGGGCCCCCGGCCTCTGCTTAATACTAAAAA
AAACAGCTGTTGTCATAGTAATGATTGGGTGGAAACATTCCAGGCCTGGGTGGAGAGGCTTTTTGCTTCC
TCTTGCAAAACCACACTGACATTCCAGGCCTGGGTGGAGAGGCTTTTTGCTTCCTCTTGCAAAACCACAC
TGCCCTCTGGAGGGCAGTTGCCTAGCAACTAATTAAAAGAGGATGTCGCACGGCCAGCTGCGGTCAGTTA
GTCACTTCCTGCTTAACTGACTTGACATTTTCTATTTTAAGAGTCGGGAGGAAAATTACTGTGTTGGAGG
CCCTCCGCCATCTTCTGAAGCTGAATCGAATTAACTTGTTTATTGCAGCTTATAATGGTTACAAATAAAG
CAATAGCATCACAAATTTCACAAATAAAGCATTTTTTTCACTGCATTCTAGTTGTGGTTTGTCCAAACTC
ATCAATGTATCTTATCATGTCTGGATCTGATATCATCGTCGACATTGATTATTGACTAGTTATTAATAGT
AATCAATTACGGGGTCATTAGTTCATAGCCCATATATGGAGTTCCGCGTTACATAACTTACGGTAAATGG
CCCGCCTGGCTGACCGCCCAACGACCCCCGCCCATTGACGTCAATAATGACGTATGTTCCCATAGTAACG
CCAATAGGGACTTTCCATTGACGTCAATGGGTGGAGTATTTACGGTAAACTGCCCACTTGGCAGTACATC
AAGTGTATCATATGCCAAGTACGCCCCCTATTGACGTCAATGACGGTAAATGGCCCGCCTGGCATTATGC
CCAGTACATGACCTTATGGGACTTTCCTACTTGGCAGTACATCTACGTATTAGTCATCGCTATTACCATG
GTCGAGGTGAGCCCCACGTTCTGCTTCACTCTCCCCATCTCCCCCCCCCTCCCCACCCCCAATTTTGTAT
TTATTTATTTTTTAATTATTTTGTGCAGCGATGGGGGCGGGGGGGGGGGGGGGCGCGCGCCGGGCGGGGC
GGGGCGGGGCGAGGGGCGGGGCGGGGCGAGGCGGAGAGGTGCGGCGGCAGCCAATCAGAGCGGCGCGCTC
CGAAAGTTTCCTTTTATGGCGAGGCGGCGGCGGCGGCGGCCCTATAAAAAGCGAAGCGCGCGGCGGGCGG
GAGTCGCTGCGCGCTGCCTTCGCCCCGTGCCCCGCTCCGCCGCCGCCTCGCGCCGCCCGCCCCGGCTCTG
ACTGACCGCGTTACTCCCACAGGTGAGCGGGCGGGACGGCCCTTCTCCTCCGGGCTGTAATTAGCGCTTG
GTTTAATGACGGCTTGTTTCTTTTCTGTGGCTGCGTGAAAGCCTTGAGGGGCTCCGGGAGGGCCCTTTGT
GCGGGGGGAGCGGCTCGGGGGGTGCGTGCGTGTGTGTGTGCGTGGGGAGCGCCGCGTGCGGCTCCGCGCT
GCCCGGCGGCTGTGAGCGCTGCGGGCGCGGCGCGGGGCTTTGTGCGCTCCGCAGTGTGCGCGAGGGGAGC
GCGGCCGGGGGCGGTGCCCCGCGGTGCGGGGGGGGCTGCGAGGGGAACAAAGGCTGCGTGCGGGGTGTGT
GCGTGGGGGGGTGAGCAGGGGGTGTGGGCGCGTCGGTCGGGCTGCAACCCCCCTGCACCCCCCTCCCCGA
GTTGCTGAGCACGGCCCGGCTTCGGGTGCGGGGCTCCGTACGGGGCGTGGCGCGGGGCTCGCCGTGCCGG
GCGGGGGTGGCGGCAGGTGGGGGTGCCGGGCGGGGCGGGGCCGCCTCGGGCCGGGGAGGGCTCGGGGGAG
GGGCGCGGCGGCCCCCGGAGCGCCGGCGGCTGTCGAGGCGCGGCGAGCCGCAGCCATTGCCTTTTATGGT
AATCGTGCGAGAGGGCGCAGGGACTTCCTTTGTCCCAAATCTGTGCGGAGCCGAAATCTGGGAGGCGCCG
CCGCACCCCCTCTAGCGGGCGCGGGGCGAAGCGGTGCGGCGCCGGCAGGAAGGAAATGGGCGGGGAGGGC
CTTCGTGCGTCGCCGCGCCGCCGTCCCCTTCTCCCTCTCCAGCCTCGGGGCTGTCCGCGGGGGGACGGCT
GCCTTCGGGGGGGACGGGGCAGGGCGGGGTTCGGCTTCTGGCGTGTGACCGGCGGCTCTAGAGCCTCTGC
TAACCATGTTCATGCCTTCTTCTTTTTCCTACAGCTCCCGGGCAACGTGCTGGTTGTTGTGCTGTCTCAT
CATTTTGGCAAAGAATTACCCGCCGCCACCATGGGCCCCGCCGCCCCCAAGAAGAAGAGAAAGGTGCTGG
ACACGTACTTCCCTGAAGAAGTTGTGGAACATATCTTTTCTTTTCTTCCTGCCCAAAGAGACCGGAATAC
AGTCTCTTTGGTATGTAAGGTTTGGTATGAGATTGAAAGGTTGTCAAGGAGAGGAGTGTTTGTGGGAAAC
TGCTATGCGGTAAGGGCTGGAAGAGTCGCTGCCAGATTCCCCAATGTGAGGGCACTTACAGTTAAGGGTA
AACCACATTTTGCTGATTTCAATTTGGTTCCTCCGGACTGGGGAGGTTATGCTGGACCATGGATTGAGGC
TGCTGCCAGAGGTTGTCATGGGTTGGAGGAGTTGAGGATGAAGAGGATGGTTGTGTCTGATGAGTCCCTT
GAACTTCTGGCCCGGTCCTTCCCCAGATTCAGAGCTTTGGTCTTGATTTCTTGTGAGGGTTTCTCTACTG
ACGGACTCGCTGCAGTCGCTTCCCACTGTAAGTTGTTGAGGGAGTTGGACCTCCAAGAAAATGAGGTTGA
GGACAGAGGACCAAGATGGTTGTCATGTTTCCCTGACTCATGTACTTCCCTTGTTTCCTTGAATTTCGCG
TGTATCAAAGGAGAGGTCAATGCCGGGAGTCTTGAGAGATTGGTCTCAAGAAGTCCCAACTTGCGATCAC
TGAGGCTCAACAGATCTGTGAGTGTGGATACCTTGGCAAAGATTCTCTTGAGAACCCCCAATTTGGAGGA
CCTTGGAACTGGGAATCTCACGGATGACTTCCAAACTGAGTCTTACTTTAAGTTGACTAGTGCTTTGGAA
AAGTGTAAGATGTTGAGATCACTGTCCGGATTCTGGGATGCTTCACCTGTTTGTCTTTCCTTCATCTACC
CTCTTTGTGCCCAGCTGACTGGACTCAACTTGTCCTATGCTCCAACACTGGATGCGAGTGACTTGACCAA
GATGATTTCAAGATGCGTGAAGCTTCAAAGACTTTGGGTCCTCGATTGTATCTCCGACAAAGGACTTCAA
GTGGTGGCATCATCTTGTAAGGATCTCCAAGAGTTGAGAGTGTTTCCAAGTGACTTCTATGTGGCAGGTT
ACAGTGCTGTAACTGAGGAAGGGTTGGTTGCTGTCTCCCTTGGATGTCCCAAGTTGAATTCACTCTTGTA
CTTTTGTCACCAAATGACTAACGCTGCCCTTGTGACAGTGGCCAAAAATTGCCCTAACTTCACACGCTTC
AGACTTTGTATCCTTGAACCTGGGAAACCTGACGTGGTCACCAGTCAGCCCTTGGACGAAGGATTTGGGG
CGATTGTGAGAGAATGTAAGGGACTCCAAAGACTCTCTATCAGTGGACTCCTGACTGACAAGGTGTTTAT
GTACATTGGTAAGTACGCTAAGCAGCTGGAAATGCTGTCTATTGCCTTTGCCGGTGATTCTGACAAGGGG
ATGATGCATGTTATGAATGGATGTAAGAACTTGAGAAAGCTTGAGATAAGAGACAGTCCATTCGGAGATG
CAGCCCTCCTTGGTAACTTCGCAAGATACGAAACTATGAGGTCTCTTTGGATGTCCAGCTGTAATGTTAC
ACTCAAGGGATGTCAAGTGCTGGCCTCAAAAATGCCAATGCTGAATGTGGAGGTGATCAACGAGAGAGAT
GGATCCAATGAAATGGAAGAGAACCACGGAGATCTTCCCAAGGTGGAAAAGTTGTATGTCTACAGAACCA
CTGCTGGGGCAAGGGATGACGCTCCAAACTTCGTGAAAATACTGGGCTACCCATACGATGTTCCTGACTA
TGCGGGAAGCGGAGCTACTAACTTCAGCCTGCTGAAGCAGGCTGGAGACGTGGAGGAGAACCCTGGACCT
TTAATTAAGGAACAGAAGTTAATAAGCGAAGAAGACTTACCCCTTCAGCTTCCCCCGCTAGAAAGACTTA
CGCTAGGGACGTACTTCCCTGAAGAAGTTGTGGAACATATCTTTTCTTTTCTTCCTGCCCAAAGAGACCG
GAATACAGTCTCTTTGGTATGTAAGGTTTGGTATGAGATTGAAAGGTTGTCAAGGAGAGGAGTGTTTGTG
GGAAACTGCTATGCGGTAAGGGCTGGAAGAGTCGCTGCCAGATTCCCCAATGTGAGGGCACTTACAGTTA
AGGGTAAACCACATTTTGCTGATTTCAATTTGGTTCCTCCGGACTGGGGAGGTTATGCTGGACCATGGAT
TGAGGCTGCTGCCAGAGGTTGTCATGGGTTGGAGGAGTTGAGGATGAAGAGGATGGTTGTGTCTGATGAG
TCCCTTGAACTTCTGGCCCGGTCCTTCCCCAGATTCAGAGCTTTGGTCTTGATTTCTTGTGAGGGTTTCT
CTACTGACGGACTCGCTGCAGTCGCTTCCCACTGTAAGTTGTTGAGGGAGTTGGACCTCCAAGAAAATGA
GGTTGAGGACAGAGGACCAAGATGGTTGTCATGTTTCCCTGACTCATGTACTTCCCTTGTTTCCTTGAAT
TTCGCGTGTATCAAAGGAGAGGTCAATGCCGGGAGTCTTGAGAGATTGGTCTCAAGAAGTCCCAACTTGC
GATCACTGAGGCTCAACAGATCTGTGAGTGTGGATACCTTGGCAAAGATTCTCTTGAGAACCCCCAATTT
GGAGGACCTTGGAACTGGGAATCTCACGGATGACTTCCAAACTGAGTCTTACTTTAAGTTGACTAGTGCT
TTGGAAAAGTGTAAGATGTTGAGATCACTGTCCGGATTCTGGGATGCTTCACCTGTTTGTCTTTCCTTCA
TCTACCCTCTTTGTGCCCAGCTGACTGGACTCAACTTGTCCTATGCTCCAACACTGGATGCGAGTGACTT
GACCAAGATGATTTCAAGATGCGTGAAGCTTCAAAGACTTTGGGTCCTCGATTGTATCTCCGACAAAGGA
CTTCAAGTGGTGGCATCATCTTGTAAGGATCTCCAAGAGTTGAGAGTGTTTCCAAGTGACTTCTATGTGG
CAGGTTACAGTGCTGTAACTGAGGAAGGGTTGGTTGCTGTCTCCCTTGGATGTCCCAAGTTGAATTCACT
CTTGTACTTTTGTCACCAAATGACTAACGCTGCCCTTGTGACAGTGGCCAAAAATTGCCCTAACTTCACA
CGCTTCAGACTTTGTATCCTTGAACCTGGGAAACCTGACGTGGTCACCAGTCAGCCCTTGGACGAAGGAT
TTGGGGCGATTGTGAGAGAATGTAAGGGACTCCAAAGACTCTCTATCAGTGGACTCCTGACTGACAAGGT
GTTTATGTACATTGGTAAGTACGCTAAGCAGCTGGAAATGCTGTCTATTGCCTTTGCCGGTGATTCTGAC
AAGGGGATGATGCATGTTATGAATGGATGTAAGAACTTGAGAAAGCTTGAGATAAGAGACAGTCCATTCG
GAGATGCAGCCCTCCTTGGTAACTTCGCAAGATACGAAACTATGAGGTCTCTTTGGATGTCCAGCTGTAA
TGTTACACTCAAGGGATGTCAAGTGCTGGCCTCAAAAATGCCAATGCTGAATGTGGAGGTGATCAACGAG
AGAGATGGATCCAATGAAATGGAAGAGAACCACGGAGATCTTCCCAAGGTGGAAAAGTTGTATGTCTACA
GAACCACTGCTGGGGCAAGGGATGACGCTCCAAACTTCGTGAAAATACTGTGATAGTTAATTAAGAATTC
CGCCCCCCCCCTCTCCCTCCCCCCCCCCTAACGTTACTGGCCGAAGCCGCTTGGAATAAGGCCGGTGTGC
GTTTGTCTATATGTTATTTTCCACCATATTGCCGTCTTTTGGCAATGTGAGGGCCCGGAAACCTGGCCCT
GTCTTCTTGACGAGCATTCCTAGGGGTCTTTCCCCTCTCGCCAAAGGAATGCAAGGTCTGTTGAATGTCG
TGAAGGAAGCAGTTCCTCTGGAAGCTTCTTGAAGACAAACAACGTCTGTAGCGACCCTTTGCAGGCAGCG
GAACCCCCCACCTGGCGACAGGTGCCTCTGCGGCCAAAAGCCACGTGTATAAGATACACCTGCAAAGGCG
GCACAACCCCAGTGCCACGTTGTGAGTTGGATAGTTGTGGAAAGAGTCAAATGGCTCTCCTCAAGCGTAT
TCAACAAGGGGCTGAAGGATGCCCAGAAGGTACCCCATTGTATGGGATCTGATCTGGGGCCTCGGTGCAC
ATGCTTTACATGTGTTTAGTCGAGGTTAAAAAAACGTCTAGGCCCCCCGAACCACGGGGACGTGGTTTTC
CTTTGAAAAACACGATGATAATATGGCCACAACCATGACCGAGTACAAGCCCACGGTGCGCCTCGCCACC
CGCGACGACGTCCCCAGGGCCGTACGCACCCTCGCCGCCGCGTTCGCCGACTACCCCGCCACGCGCCACA
CCGTCGATCCGGACCGCCACATCGAGCGGGTCACCGAGCTGCAAGAACTCTTCCTCACGCGCGTCGGGCT
CGACATCGGCAAGGTGTGGGTCGCGGACGACGGCGCCGCGGTGGCGGTCTGGACCACGCCGGAGAGCGTC
GAAGCGGGGGCGGTGTTCGCCGAGATCGGCCCGCGCATGGCCGAGTTGAGCGGTTCCCGGCTGGCCGCGC
AGCAACAGATGGAAGGCCTCCTGGCGCCGCACCGGCCCAAGGAGCCCGCGTGGTTCCCGGCCACCGTCGG
CGTCTCGCCCGACCACCAGGGCAAGGGTCTGGGCAGCGCCGTCGTGCTCCCCGGAGTGGAGGCGGCCGAG
CGCGCCGGGGTGCCCGCCTTCCCGGAGACCTCCGCGCCCCGCAACCTCCCCTTCTACGAGCGGCTCGGCT
TCACCGTCACCGCCGACGTCGAGGTGCCCGAAGGACCGCGCACCTGGTGCATGACCCGCAAGCCCGGTGC
CTGACGCCCGCCCCACGACCCGCAGCGCCCGACCGAAAGGAGCGCACGACCCCATGCATCGATGATCTAG
AGCTCGCTGATCAGCCTCGACTGTGCCTTCTAGTTGCCAGCCATCTGTTGTTTGCCCCTCCCCCGTGCCT
TCCTTGACCCTGGAAGGTGCCACTCCCACTGTCCTTTCCTAATAAAATGAGGAAATTGCATCGCATTGTC
TGAGTAGGTGTCATTCTATTCTGGGGGGTGGGGTGGGGCAGGACAGCAAGGGGGAGGATTGGGAAGACAA
TAGCAGGCATGCTGGGGATGCGGTGGGCTCTATGGCTTCTGAGGCGGAAAGAACCTGCAGCCCAAGCTTG
GCGTAATCATGGTCATAGCTGTTTCCTGTGTGAAATTGTTATCCGCTCACAATTCCACACAACATACGAG
CCGGAAGCATAAAGTGTAAAGCCTGGGGTGCCTAATGAGTGAGCTAACTCACATTAATTGCGTTGCGCTC
ACTGCCCGCTTTCCAGTCGGGAAACCTGTCGTGCCAGCGGATCCGCATCTCAATTAGTCAGCAACCATAG
TCCCGCCCCTAACTCCGCCCATCCCGCCCCTAACTCCGCCCAGTTCCGCCCATTCTCCGCCCCATGGCTG
ACTAATTTTTTTATTTATGCAGAGGCCGAGGCCGCCTCGGCCTCTGAGCTATTCCAGAAGTAGTGAGGAG
GCTTTTTTGGAGGCCTAGGCTTTTGCAAAAAGCTAACTTGTTTATTGCAGCTTATAATGGTTACAAATAA
AGCAATAGCATCACAAATTTCACAAATAAAGCATTTTTTTCACTGCATTCTAGTTGTGGTTTGTCCAAAC
TCATCAATGTATCTTATCATGTCTGGATCCGCTGCATTAATGAATCGGCCAACGCGCGGGGAGAGGCGGT
TTGCGTATTGGGCGCTCTTCCGCTTCCTCGCTCACTGACTCGCTGCGCTCGGTCGTTCGGCTGCGGCGAG
CGGTATCAGCTCACTCAAAGGCGGTAATACGGTTATCCACAGAATCAGGGGATAACGCAGGAAAGAACAT
GTGAGCAAAAGGCCAGCAAAAGGCCAGGAACCGTAAAAAGGCCGCGTTGCTGGCGTTTTTCCATAGGCTC
CGCCCCCCTGACGAGCATCACAAAAATCGACGCTCAAGTCAGAGGTGGCGAAACCCGACAGGACTATAAA
GATACCAGGCGTTTCCCCCTGGAAGCTCCCTCGTGCGCTCTCCTGTTCCGACCCTGCCGCTTACCGGATA
CCTGTCCGCCTTTCTCCCTTCGGGAAGCGTGGCGCTTTCTCATAGCTCACGCTGTAGGTATCTCAGTTCG
GTGTAGGTCGTTCGCTCCAAGCTGGGCTGTGTGCACGAACCCCCCGTTCAGCCCGACCGCTGCGCCTTAT
CCGGTAACTATCGTCTTGAGTCCAACCCGGTAAGACACGACTTATCGCCACTGGCAGCAGCCACTGGTAA
CAGGATTAGCAGAGCGAGGTATGTAGGCGGTGCTACAGAGTTCTTGAAGTGGTGGCCTAACTACGGCTAC
ACTAGAAGAACAGTATTTGGTATCTGCGCTCTGCTGAAGCCAGTTACCTTCGGAAAAAGAGTTGGTAGCT
CTTGATCCGGCAAACAAACCACCGCTGGTAGCGGTGGTTTTTTTGTTTGCAAGCAGCAGATTACGCGCAG
AAAAAAGGATCTCAAGAAGATCCTTTGATCTTTTCTACGGGGTCTGACGCTCAGTGGAACGAAAACTCAC
GTTAAGGGATTTTGGTCATGAGATTATCAAAAAGGATCTTCACCTAGATCCTTTTAAATTAAAAATGAAG
TTTTAAATCAATCTAAAGTATATATGAGTAAACTTGGTCTGACAGTTACCAATGCTTAATCAGTGAGGCA
CCTATCTCAGCGATCTGTCTATTTCGTTCATCCATAGTTGCCTGACTCCCCGTCGTGTAGATAACTACGA
TACGGGAGGGCTTACCATCTGGCCCCAGTGCTGCAATGATACCGCGAGACCCACGCTCACCGGCTCCAGA
TTTATCAGCAATAAACCAGCCAGCCGGAAGGGCCGAGCGCAGAAGTGGTCCTGCAACTTTATCCGCCTCC
ATCCAGTCTATTAATTGTTGCCGGGAAGCTAGAGTAAGTAGTTCGCCAGTTAATAGTTTGCGCAACGTTG
TTGCCATTGCTACAGGCATCGTGGTGTCACGCTCGTCGTTTGGTATGGCTTCATTCAGCTCCGGTTCCCA
ACGATCAAGGCGAGTTACATGATCCCCCATGTTGTGCAAAAAAGCGGTTAGCTCCTTCGGTCCTCCGATC
GTTGTCAGAAGTAAGTTGGCCGCAGTGTTATCACTCATGGTTATGGCAGCACTGCATAATTCTCTTACTG
TCATGCCATCCGTAAGATGCTTTTCTGTGACTGGTGAGTACTCAACCAAGTCATTCTGAGAATAGTGTAT
GCGGCGACCGAGTTGCTCTTGCCCGGCGTCAATACGGGATAATACCGCGCCACATAGCAGAACTTTAAAA
GTGCTCATCATTGGAAAACGTTCTTCGGGGCGAAAACTCTCAAGGATCTTACCGCTGTTGAGATCCAGTT
CGATGTAACCCACTCGTGCACCCAACTGATCTTCAGCATCTTTTACTTTCACCAGCGTTTCTGGGTGAGC
AAAAACAGGAAGGCAAAATGCCGCAAAAAAGGGAATAAGGGCGACACGGAAATGTTGAATACTCATACTC
TTCCTTTTTCAATGACCGCTTTGGAAAAACAAAGACTGTATTTCCTGGAAATTAATGTTTATTCAATAAA
CTGTGTATTCAGCTATATTCACATAGTGGTGAGGCTGAAATGAGGCGGGAAGAGGCGGTTGGGGCTTAAT
TATATCAATTTGGGTGGCCCCACAGCGCCTCCAAGGCGCCAGTCCTGTTTTGACAAGTTGCCTCTGGAAG
CCTCTCTTCTTTTTCTCCAGAGTAAGCGGAGGCCAGGGGCCCCCGGCCTCTGCTTAATACTAAAAAAAAC
AGCTGTTGTCATAGTAATGATTGGGTGGAAACATTCCAGGCCTGGGTGGAGAGGCTTTTTGCTTCCTCTT
GCAAAACCACACTGACATTCCAGGCCTGGGTGGAGAGGCTTTTTGCTTCCTCTTGCAAAACCACACTGCC
CTCTGGAGGGCAGTTGCCTAGCAACTAATTAAAAGAGGATGTCGCACGGCCAGCTGCGGTCAGTTAGTCA
CTTCCTGCTTAACTGACTTGACATTTTCTATTTTAAGAGTCGGGAGGAAAATTACTGTGTTGGAGGCCCT
CCGCCATCTTCTGAAGCTGAATCGAATTAACTTGTTTATTGCAGCTTATAATGGTTACAAATAAAGCAAT
AGCATCACAAATTTCACAAATAAAGCATTTTTTTCACTGCATTCTAGTTGTGGTTTGTCCAAACTCATCA
ATGTATCTTATCATGTCTGGATCCGCTGCATTAATGAATCGGCCAACGCGCGGGGAGAGGCGGTTTGCGT
ATTGGGCGCTCTTCCGCTTCCTCGCTCACTGACTCGCTGCGCTCGGTCGTTCGGCTGCGGCGAGCGGTAT
CAGCTCACTCAAAGGCGGTAATACGGTTATCCACAGAATCAGGGGATAACGCAGGAAAGAACATGTGAGC
AAAAGGCCAGCAAAAGGCCAGGAACCGTAAAAAGGCCGCGTTGCTGGCGTTTTTCCATAGGCTCCGCCCC
CCTGACGAGCATCACAAAAATCGACGCTCAAGTCAGAGGTGGCGAAACCCGACAGGACTATAAAGATACC
AGGCGTTTCCCCCTGGAAGCTCCCTCGTGCGCTCTCCTGTTCCGACCCTGCCGCTTACCGGATACCTGTC
CGCCTTTCTCCCTTCGGGAAGCGTGGCGCTTTCTCATAGCTCACGCTGTAGGTATCTCAGTTCGGTGTAG
GTCGTTCGCTCCAAGCTGGGCTGTGTGCACGAACCCCCCGTTCAGCCCGACCGCTGCGCCTTATCCGGTA
ACTATCGTCTTGAGTCCAACCCGGTAAGACACGACTTATCGCCACTGGCAGCAGCCACTGGTAACAGGAT
TAGCAGAGCGAGGTATGTAGGCGGTGCTACAGAGTTCTTGAAGTGGTGGCCTAACTACGGCTACACTAGA
AGAACAGTATTTGGTATCTGCGCTCTGCTGAAGCCAGTTACCTTCGGAAAAAGAGTTGGTAGCTCTTGAT
CCGGCAAACAAACCACCGCTGGTAGCGGTGGTTTTTTTGTTTGCAAGCAGCAGATTACGCGCAGAAAAAA
AGGATCTCAAGAAGATCCTTTGATCTTTTCTACGGGGTCTGACGCTCAGTGGAACGAAAACTCACGTTAA
GGGATTTTGGTCATGAGATTATCAAAAAGGATCTTCACCTAGATCCTTTTAAATTAAAAATGAAGTTTTA
AATCAATCTAAAGTATATATGAGTAAACTTGGTCTGACAGTTACCAATGCTTAATCAGTGAGGCACCTAT
CTCAGCGATCTGTCTATTTCGTTCATCCATAGTTGCCTGACTCCCCGTCGTGTAGATAACTACGATACGG
GAGGGCTTACCATCTGGCCCCAGTGCTGCAATGATACCGCGAGACCCACGCTCACCGGCTCCAGATTTAT
CAGCAATAAACCAGCCAGCCGGAAGGGCCGAGCGCAGAAGTGGTCCTGCAACTTTATCCGCCTCCATCCA
GTCTATTAATTGTTGCCGGGAAGCTAGAGTAAGTAGTTCGCCAGTTAATAGTTTGCGCAACGTTGTTGCC
ATTGCTACAGGCATCGTGGTGTCACGCTCGTCGTTTGGTATGGCTTCATTCAGCTCCGGTTCCCAACGAT
CAAGGCGAGTTACATGATCCCCCATGTTGTGCAAAAAAGCGGTTAGCTCCTTCGGTCCTCCGATCGTTGT
CAGAAGTAAGTTGGCCGCAGTGTTATCACTCATGGTTATGGCAGCACTGCATAATTCTCTTACTGTCATG
CCATCCGTAAGATGCTTTTCTGTGACTGGTGAGTACTCAACCAAGTCATTCTGAGAATAGTGTATGCGGC
GACCGAGTTGCTCTTGCCCGGCGTCAATACGGGATAATACCGCGCCACATAGCAGAACTTTAAAAGTGCT
CATCATTGGAAAACGTTCTTCGGGGCGAAAACTCTCAAGGATCTTACCGCTGTTGAGATCCAGTTCGATG
TAACCCACTCGTGCACCCAACTGATCTTCAGCATCTTTTACTTTCACCAGCGTTTCTGGGTGAGCAAAAA
CAGGAAGGCAAAATGCCGCAAAAAAGGGAATAAGGGCGACACGGAAATGTTGAATACTCAT
