Features (pLannotate 1.2.2; 24 found; start..end, strand, type, name):
     19..58      +  CDS            lacI (fragment): lac repressor; lacI; The lac repressor binds to the lac operator to inhibit transcription in E. coli. This inhibition can be relieved by adding lactose or isopropyl-β-D-thiogalactopyranoside (IPTG).
     71..92      +  protein_bind   CAP binding site: CAP binding activates transcription in the presence of cAMP. E. coli catabolite activator protein
    107..137     +  promoter       lac promoter: promoter for the E. coli lac operon
    141..163     +  protein_bind   lac operator (fragment): The lac repressor binds to the lac operator to inhibit transcription in E. coli. This inhibition can be relieved by adding lactose or isopropyl-β-D-thiogalactopyranoside (IPTG). lac repressor encoded by lacI
    232..456     -  polyA_signal   bGH poly(A) signal: bovine growth hormone polyadenylation signal
    543..1142    -  CDS            PuroR: puromycin N-acetyltransferase; pac from Streptomyces alboniger; confers resistance to puromycin
   1156..1618    -  misc_feature   IRES: internal ribosome entry site (IRES) of the encephalomyocarditis virus (EMCV)
   1759..3477    -  CDS            AFB2: AFB2_ARATH - Also known as LRF2. Experimental evidence at protein level: Swiss-Prot protein existence level 1. Component of SCF(ASK-cullin-F-box) E3 ubiquitin ligase complexes, which may mediate the ubiquitination and subsequent proteasomal degradation of target proteins. Confers sensitivity to the virulent bacterial pathogen P.syringae (By similarity). Auxin receptor that mediates Aux/IAA proteins proteasomal degradation and auxin- regulated transcription. Involved in embryogenesis regulation by auxin. From Arabidopsis thaliana (Mouse-ear cress).
   3623..3651    -  CDS            3xHA (fragment): three tandem HA epitope tags
   3655..5373    -  CDS            AFB2: AFB2_ARATH - Also known as LRF2. Experimental evidence at protein level: Swiss-Prot protein existence level 1. Component of SCF(ASK-cullin-F-box) E3 ubiquitin ligase complexes, which may mediate the ubiquitination and subsequent proteasomal degradation of target proteins. Confers sensitivity to the virulent bacterial pathogen P.syringae (By similarity). Auxin receptor that mediates Aux/IAA proteins proteasomal degradation and auxin- regulated transcription. Involved in embryogenesis regulation by auxin. From Arabidopsis thaliana (Mouse-ear cress).
   5485..6501    -  intron         chimeric intron: chimera between introns from chicken β-actin and rabbit β-globin
   6502..6778    -  promoter       chicken β-actin promoter: No description available
   6780..7159    -  enhancer       CMV enhancer: human cytomegalovirus immediate early enhancer
   7173..7307    -  polyA_signal   SV40 poly(A) signal: SV40 polyadenylation signal
   7900..8760    +  CDS            AmpR: β-lactamase; bla; confers resistance to ampicillin, carbenicillin, and related antibiotics
   8931..9519    +  rep_origin     ori: high-copy-number ColE1/pMB1/pBR322/pUC origin of replication
   9702..9756    +  CDS            lacI (fragment): lac repressor; lacI; The lac repressor binds to the lac operator to inhibit transcription in E. coli. This inhibition can be relieved by adding lactose or isopropyl-β-D-thiogalactopyranoside (IPTG).
   9758..9892    -  polyA_signal   SV40 poly(A) signal: SV40 polyadenylation signal
  10485..11345   +  CDS            AmpR: β-lactamase; bla; confers resistance to ampicillin, carbenicillin, and related antibiotics
  11516..12103   +  rep_origin     ori: high-copy-number ColE1/pMB1/pBR322/pUC origin of replication
  12286..12340   +  CDS            lacI (fragment): lac repressor; lacI; The lac repressor binds to the lac operator to inhibit transcription in E. coli. This inhibition can be relieved by adding lactose or isopropyl-β-D-thiogalactopyranoside (IPTG).
  12342..12476   -  polyA_signal   SV40 poly(A) signal: SV40 polyadenylation signal
  12496..12631   -  rep_origin     SV40 ori: SV40 origin of replication
  12655..12      -  promoter       SV40 promoter (fragment) (across the origin): SV40 enhancer and early promoter
>Addgene plasmid #117699 | pCAGGs-NLS-TIR1_P2A_NES-TIR1 | addgene full sequence | sequence record 368109 | Addgene NGS Result
TAATTGAGATGCGGATCCGCTGGCACGACAGGTTTCCCGACTGGAAAGCGGGCAGTGAGCGCAACGCAAT
TAATGTGAGTTAGCTCACTCATTAGGCACCCCAGGCTTTACACTTTATGCTTCCGGCTCGTATGTTGTGT
GGAATTGTGAGCGGATAACAATTTCACACAGGAAACAGCTATGACCATGATTACGCCAAGCTTGGGCTGC
AGGTTCTTTCCGCCTCAGAAGCCATAGAGCCCACCGCATCCCCAGCATGCCTGCTATTGTCTTCCCAATC
CTCCCCCTTGCTGTCCTGCCCCACCCCACCCCCCAGAATAGAATGACACCTACTCAGACAATGCGATGCA
ATTTCCTCATTTTATTAGGAAAGGACAGTGGGAGTGGCACCTTCCAGGGTCAAGGAAGGCACGGGGGAGG
GGCAAACAACAGATGGCTGGCAACTAGAAGGCACAGTCGAGGCTGATCAGCGAGCTCTAGATCATCGATG
CATGGGGTCGTGCGCTCCTTTCGGTCGGGCGCTGCGGGTCGTGGGGCGGGCGTCAGGCACCGGGCTTGCG
GGTCATGCACCAGGTGCGCGGTCCTTCGGGCACCTCGACGTCGGCGGTGACGGTGAAGCCGAGCCGCTCG
TAGAAGGGGAGGTTGCGGGGCGCGGAGGTCTCCAGGAAGGCGGGCACCCCGGCGCGCTCGGCCGCCTCCA
CTCCGGGGAGCACGACGGCGCTGCCCAGACCCTTGCCCTGGTGGTCGGGCGAGACGCCGACGGTGGCCAG
GAACCACGCGGGCTCCTTGGGCCGGTGCGGCGCCAGGAGGCCTTCCATCTGTTGCTGCGCGGCCAGCCGG
GAACCGCTCAACTCGGCCATGCGCGGGCCGATCTCGGCGAACACCGCCCCCGCTTCGACGCTCTCCGGCG
TGGTCCAGACCGCCACCGCGGCGCCGTCGTCCGCGACCCACACCTTGCCGATGTCGAGCCCGACGCGCGT
GAGGAAGAGTTCTTGCAGCTCGGTGACCCGCTCGATGTGGCGGTCCGGATCGACGGTGTGGCGCGTGGCG
GGGTAGTCGGCGAACGCGGCGGCGAGGGTGCGTACGGCCCTGGGGACGTCGTCGCGGGTGGCGAGGCGCA
CCGTGGGCTTGTACTCGGTCATGGTTGTGGCCATATTATCATCGTGTTTTTCAAAGGAAAACCACGTCCC
CGTGGTTCGGGGGGCCTAGACGTTTTTTTAACCTCGACTAAACACATGTAAAGCATGTGCACCGAGGCCC
CAGATCAGATCCCATACAATGGGGTACCTTCTGGGCATCCTTCAGCCCCTTGTTGAATACGCTTGAGGAG
AGCCATTTGACTCTTTCCACAACTATCCAACTCACAACGTGGCACTGGGGTTGTGCCGCCTTTGCAGGTG
TATCTTATACACGTGGCTTTTGGCCGCAGAGGCACCTGTCGCCAGGTGGGGGGTTCCGCTGCCTGCAAAG
GGTCGCTACAGACGTTGTTTGTCTTCAAGAAGCTTCCAGAGGAACTGCTTCCTTCACGACATTCAACAGA
CCTTGCATTCCTTTGGCGAGAGGGGAAAGACCCCTAGGAATGCTCGTCAAGAAGACAGGGCCAGGTTTCC
GGGCCCTCACATTGCCAAAAGACGGCAATATGGTGGAAAATAACATATAGACAAACGCACACCGGCCTTA
TTCCAAGCGGCTTCGGCCAGTAACGTTAGGGGGGGGGGAGGGAGAGGGGGGGGGGNCGGAATTCTTAATT
AACTATCACAGTATTTTCACGAAGTTTGGAGCGTCATCCCTTGCCCCAGCAGTGGTTCTGTAGACATACA
ACTTTTCCACCTTGGGAAGATCTCCGTGGTTCTCTTCCATTTCATTGGATCCATCTCTCTCGTTGATCAC
CTCCACATTCAGCATTGGCATTTTTGAGGCCAGCACTTGACATCCCTTGAGTGTAACATTACAGCTGGAC
ATCCAAAGAGACCTCATAGTTTCGTATCTTGCGAAGTTACCAAGGAGGGCTGCATCTCCGAATGGACTGT
CTCTTATCTCAAGCTTTCTCAAGTTCTTACATCCATTCATAACATGCATCATCCCCTTGTCAGAATCACC
GGCAAAGGCAATAGACAGCATTTCCAGCTGCTTAGCGTACTTACCAATGTACATAAACACCTTGTCAGTC
AGGAGTCCACTGATAGAGAGTCTTTGGAGTCCCTTACATTCTCTCACAATCGCCCCAAATCCTTCGTCCA
AGGGCTGACTGGTGACCACGTCAGGTTTCCCAGGTTCAAGGATACAAAGTCTGAAGCGTGTGAAGTTAGG
GCAATTTTTGGCCACTGTCACAAGGGCAGCGTTAGTCATTTGGTGACAAAAGTACAAGAGTGAATTCAAC
TTGGGACATCCAAGGGAGACAGCAACCAACCCTTCCTCAGTTACAGCACTGTAACCTGCCACATAGAAGT
CACTTGGAAACACTCTCAACTCTTGGAGATCCTTACAAGATGATGCCACCACTTGAAGTCCTTTGTCGGA
GATACAATCGAGGACCCAAAGTCTTTGAAGCTTCACGCATCTTGAAATCATCTTGGTCAAGTCACTCGCA
TCCAGTGTTGGAGCATAGGACAAGTTGAGTCCAGTCAGCTGGGCACAAAGAGGGTAGATGAAGGAAAGAC
AAACAGGTGAAGCATCCCAGAATCCGGACAGTGATCTCAACATCTTACACTTTTCCAAAGCACTAGTCAA
CTTAAAGTAAGACTCAGTTTGGAAGTCATCCGTGAGATTCCCAGTTCCAAGGTCCTCCAAATTGGGGGTT
CTCAAGAGAATCTTTGCCAAGGTATCCACACTCACAGATCTGTTGAGCCTCAGTGATCGCAAGTTGGGAC
TTCTTGAGACCAATCTCTCAAGACTCCCGGCATTGACCTCTCCTTTGATACACGCGAAATTCAAGGAAAC
AAGGGAAGTACATGAGTCAGGGAAACATGACAACCATCTTGGTCCTCTGTCCTCAACCTCATTTTCTTGG
AGGTCCAACTCCCTCAACAACTTACAGTGGGAAGCGACTGCAGCGAGTCCGTCAGTAGAGAAACCCTCAC
AAGAAATCAAGACCAAAGCTCTGAATCTGGGGAAGGACCGGGCCAGAAGTTCAAGGGACTCATCAGACAC
AACCATCCTCTTCATCCTCAACTCCTCCAACCCATGACAACCTCTGGCAGCAGCCTCAATCCATGGTCCA
GCATAACCTCCCCAGTCCGGAGGAACCAAATTGAAATCAGCAAAATGTGGTTTACCCTTAACTGTAAGTG
CCCTCACATTGGGGAATCTGGCAGCGACTCTTCCAGCCCTTACCGCATAGCAGTTTCCCACAAACACTCC
TCTCCTTGACAACCTTTCAATCTCATACCAAACCTTACATACCAAAGAGACTGTATTCCGGTCTCTTTGG
GCAGGAAGAAAAGAAAAGATATGTTCCACAACTTCTTCAGGGAAGTACGTCCCTAGCGTAAGTCTTTCTA
GCGGGGGAAGCTGAAGGGGTAAGTCTTCTTCGCTTATTAACTTCTGTTCCTTAATTAAAGGTCCAGGGTT
CTCCTCCACGTCTCCAGCCTGCTTCAGCAGGCTGAAGTTAGTAGCTCCGCTTCCCGCATAGTCAGGAACA
TCGTATGGGTAGCCCAGTATTTTCACGAAGTTTGGAGCGTCATCCCTTGCCCCAGCAGTGGTTCTGTAGA
CATACAACTTTTCCACCTTGGGAAGATCTCCGTGGTTCTCTTCCATTTCATTGGATCCATCTCTCTCGTT
GATCACCTCCACATTCAGCATTGGCATTTTTGAGGCCAGCACTTGACATCCCTTGAGTGTAACATTACAG
CTGGACATCCAAAGAGACCTCATAGTTTCGTATCTTGCGAAGTTACCAAGGAGGGCTGCATCTCCGAATG
GACTGTCTCTTATCTCAAGCTTTCTCAAGTTCTTACATCCATTCATAACATGCATCATCCCCTTGTCAGA
ATCACCGGCAAAGGCAATAGACAGCATTTCCAGCTGCTTAGCGTACTTACCAATGTACATAAACACCTTG
TCAGTCAGGAGTCCACTGATAGAGAGTCTTTGGAGTCCCTTACATTCTCTCACAATCGCCCCAAATCCTT
CGTCCAAGGGCTGACTGGTGACCACGTCAGGTTTCCCAGGTTCAAGGATACAAAGTCTGAAGCGTGTGAA
GTTAGGGCAATTTTTGGCCACTGTCACAAGGGCAGCGTTAGTCATTTGGTGACAAAAGTACAAGAGTGAA
TTCAACTTGGGACATCCAAGGGAGACAGCAACCAACCCTTCCTCAGTTACAGCACTGTAACCTGCCACAT
AGAAGTCACTTGGAAACACTCTCAACTCTTGGAGATCCTTACAAGATGATGCCACCACTTGAAGTCCTTT
GTCGGAGATACAATCGAGGACCCAAAGTCTTTGAAGCTTCACGCATCTTGAAATCATCTTGGTCAAGTCA
CTCGCATCCAGTGTTGGAGCATAGGACAAGTTGAGTCCAGTCAGCTGGGCACAAAGAGGGTAGATGAAGG
AAAGACAAACAGGTGAAGCATCCCAGAATCCGGACAGTGATCTCAACATCTTACACTTTTCCAAAGCACT
AGTCAACTTAAAGTAAGACTCAGTTTGGAAGTCATCCGTGAGATTCCCAGTTCCAAGGTCCTCCAAATTG
GGGGTTCTCAAGAGAATCTTTGCCAAGGTATCCACACTCACAGATCTGTTGAGCCTCAGTGATCGCAAGT
TGGGACTTCTTGAGACCAATCTCTCAAGACTCCCGGCATTGACCTCTCCTTTGATACACGCGAAATTCAA
GGAAACAAGGGAAGTACATGAGTCAGGGAAACATGACAACCATCTTGGTCCTCTGTCCTCAACCTCATTT
TCTTGGAGGTCCAACTCCCTCAACAACTTACAGTGGGAAGCGACTGCAGCGAGTCCGTCAGTAGAGAAAC
CCTCACAAGAAATCAAGACCAAAGCTCTGAATCTGGGGAAGGACCGGGCCAGAAGTTCAAGGGACTCATC
AGACACAACCATCCTCTTCATCCTCAACTCCTCCAACCCATGACAACCTCTGGCAGCAGCCTCAATCCAT
GGTCCAGCATAACCTCCCCAGTCCGGAGGAACCAAATTGAAATCAGCAAAATGTGGTTTACCCTTAACTG
TAAGTGCCCTCACATTGGGGAATCTGGCAGCGACTCTTCCAGCCCTTACCGCATAGCAGTTTCCCACAAA
CACTCCTCTCCTTGACAACCTTTCAATCTCATACCAAACCTTACATACCAAAGAGACTGTATTCCGGTCT
CTTTGGGCAGGAAGAAAAGAAAAGATATGTTCCACAACTTCTTCAGGGAAGTACGTGTCCAGCACCTTTC
TCTTCTTCTTGGGGGCGGCGGGGCCCATGGTGGCGGCGGGTAATTCTTTGCCAAAATGATGAGACAGCAC
AACAACCAGCACGTTGCCCAGGAGCTGTAGGAAAAAGAAGAAGGCATGAACATGGTTAGCAGAGGCTCTA
GAGCCGCCGGTCACACGCCAGAAGCCGAACCCCGCCCTGCCCCGTCCCCCCCGAAGGCAGCCGTCCCCCC
GCGGACAGCCCCGAGGCTGGAGAGGGAGAAGGGGACGGCGGCGCGGCGACGCACGAAGGCCCTCCCCGCC
CATTTCCTTCCTGCCGGCGCCGCACCGCTTCGCCCCGCGCCCGCTAGAGGGGGTGCGGCGGCGCCTCCCA
GATTTCGGCTCCGCACAGATTTGGGACAAAGGAAGTCCCTGCGCCCTCTCGCACGATTACCATAAAAGGC
AATGGCTGCGGCTCGCCGCGCCTCGACAGCCGCCGGCGCTCCGGGGGCCGCCGCGCCCCTCCCCCGAGCC
CYCCCCGGCCCGAGGCGGCCCCGCCCCGCCCGGCACCCCCACCTGCCGCCACCCCCCGCCCGGCACGGCG
AGCCCCGCGCCACGCCCCGTACGGAGCCCCGCACCCGAAGCCGGGCCGTGCTCAGCAACTCGGGGAGGGG
GGTGCAGGGGGGGTTGCAGCCCGACCGACGCGCCCACACCCCCTGCTCACCCCCCCACGCACACACCCCG
CACGCAGCCTTTGTTCCCCTCGCAGCCCCCCCCGCACCGCGGGGCACCGCCCCCGGCCGCGCTCCCCTCG
CGCACACTGCGGAGCGCACAAAGCCCCGCGCCGCGCCCGCAGCGCTCACAGCCGCCGGGCAGCGCGGAGC
CGCACGCGGCGCTCCCCACGCACACACACACGCACGCACCCCCCGAGCCGCTCCCCCCGCACAAAGGGCC
CTCCCGGAGCCCCTCAAGGCTTTCACGCAGCCACAGAAAAGAAACAAGCCGTCATTAAACCAAGCGCTAA
TTACAGCCCGGAGGAGAAGGGCCGTCCCGCCCGCTCACCTGTGGGAGTAACGCGGTCAGTCAGAGCCGGG
GCGGGCGGCGCGAGGCGGCGGCGGAGCGGGGCACGGGGCGAAGGCAGCGCGCAGCGACTCCCGCCCGCCG
CGCGCTTCGCTTTTTATAGGGCCGCCGCCGCCGCCGCCTCGCCATAAAAGGAAACTTTCGGAGCGCGCCG
CTCTGATTGGCTGCCGCCGCACCTCTCCGCCYCSCCCCSCCCCSCCCCYCSCCCCSCCCCSCCCCSCCYG
GCGCGCGCCCCCCCCCCCCCCCGCCCCCATCGCTGCACAAAATAATTAAAAAATAAATAAATACAAAATT
GGGGGTGGGGAGGGGGGGGAGATGGGGAGAGTGAAGCAGAACGTGGGGCTCACCTCGACCATGGTAATAG
CGATGACTAATACGTAGATGTACTGCCAAGTAGGAAAGTCCCATAAGGTCATGTACTGGGCATAATGCCA
GGCGGGCCATTTACCGTCATTGACGTCAATAGGGGGCGTACTTGGCATATGATACACTTGATGTACTGCC
AAGTGGGCAGTTTACCGTAAATACTCCACCCATTGACGTCAATGGAAAGTCCCTATTGGCGTTACTATGG
GAACATACGTCATTATTGACGTCAATGGGCGGGGGTCGTTGGGCGGTCAGCCAGGCGGGCCATTTACCGT
AAGTTATGTAACGCGGAACTCCATATATGGGCTATGAACTAATGACCCCGTAATTGATTACTATTAATAA
CTAGTCAATAATCAATGTCGACGATGATATCAGATCCAGACATGATAAGATACATTGATGAGTTTGGACA
AACCACAACTAGAATGCAGTGAAAAAAATGCTTTATTTGTGAAATTTGTGATGCTATTGCTTTATTTGTA
ACCATTATAAGCTGCAATAAACAAGTTAATTCGATTCAGCTTCAGAAGATGGCGGAGGGCCTCCAACACA
GTAATTTTCCTCCCGACTCTTAAAATAGAAAATGTCAAGTCAGTTAAGCAGGAAGTGACTAACTGACCGC
AGCTGGCCGTGCGACATCCTCTTTTAATTAGTTGCTAGGCAACTGCCCTCCAGAGGGCAGTGTGGTTTTG
CAAGAGGAAGCAAAAAGCCTCTCCACCCAGGCCTGGAATGTCAGTGTGGTTTTGCAAGAGGAAGCAAAAA
GCCTCTCCACCCAGGCCTGGAATGTTTCCACCCAATCATTACTATGACAACAGCTGTTTTTTTTAGTATT
AAGCAGAGGCCGGGGGCCCCTGGCCTCCGCTTACTCTGGAGAAAAAGAAGAGAGGCTTCCAGAGGCAACT
TGTCAAAACAGGACTGGCGCCTTGGAGGCGCTGTGGGGCCACCCAAATTGATATAATTAAGCCCCAACCG
CCTCTTCCCGCCTCATTTCAGCCTCACCACTATGTGAATATAGCTGAATACACAGTTTATTGAATAAACA
TTAATTTCCAGGAAATACAGTCTTTGTTTTTCCAAAGCGGTCATTGAAAAAGGAAGAGTATGAGTATTCA
ACATTTCCGTGTCGCCCTTATTCCCTTTTTTGCGGCATTTTGCCTTCCTGTTTTTGCTCACCCAGAAACG
CTGGTGAAAGTAAAAGATGCTGAAGATCAGTTGGGTGCACGAGTGGGTTACATCGAACTGGATCTCAACA
GCGGTAAGATCCTTGAGAGTTTTCGCCCCGAAGAACGTTTTCCAATGATGAGCACTTTTAAAGTTCTGCT
ATGTGGCGCGGTATTATCCCGTATTGACGCCGGGCAAGAGCAACTCGGTCGCCGCATACACTATTCTCAG
AATGACTTGGTTGAGTACTCACCAGTCACAGAAAAGCATCTTACGGATGGCATGACAGTAAGAGAATTAT
GCAGTGCTGCCATAACCATGAGTGATAACACTGCGGCCAACTTACTTCTGACAACGATCGGAGGACCGAA
GGAGCTAACCGCTTTTTTGCACAACATGGGGGATCATGTAACTCGCCTTGATCGTTGGGAACCGGAGCTG
AATGAAGCCATACCAAACGACGAGCGTGACACCACGATGCCTGTAGCAATGGCAACAACGTTGCGCAAAC
TATTAACTGGCGAACTACTTACTCTAGCTTCCCGGCAACAATTAATAGACTGGATGGAGGCGGATAAAGT
TGCAGGACCACTTCTGCGCTCGGCCCTTCCGGCTGGCTGGTTTATTGCTGATAAATCTGGAGCCGGTGAG
CGTGGGTCTCGCGGTATCATTGCAGCACTGGGGCCAGATGGTAAGCCCTCCCGTATCGTAGTTATCTACA
CGACGGGGAGTCAGGCAACTATGGATGAACGAAATAGACAGATCGCTGAGATAGGTGCCTCACTGATTAA
GCATTGGTAACTGTCAGACCAAGTTTACTCATATATACTTTAGATTGATTTAAAACTTCATTTTTAATTT
AAAAGGATCTAGGTGAAGATCCTTTTTGATAATCTCATGACCAAAATCCCTTAACGTGAGTTTTCGTTCC
ACTGAGCGTCAGACCCCGTAGAAAAGATCAAAGGATCTTCTTGAGATCCTTTTTTTCTGCGCGTAATCTG
CTGCTTGCAAACAAAAAAACCACCGCTACCAGCGGTGGTTTGTTTGCCGGATCAAGAGCTACCAACTCTT
TTTCCGAAGGTAACTGGCTTCAGCAGAGCGCAGATACCAAATACTGTTCTTCTAGTGTAGCCGTAGTTAG
GCCACCACTTCAAGAACTCTGTAGCACCGCCTACATACCTCGCTCTGCTAATCCTGTTACCAGTGGCTGC
TGCCAGTGGCGATAAGTCGTGTCTTACCGGGTTGGACTCAAGACGATAGTTACCGGATAAGGCGCAGCGG
TCGGGCTGAACGGGGGGTTCGTGCACACAGCCCAGCTTGGAGCGAACGACCTACACCGAACTGAGATACC
TACAGCGTGAGCTATGAGAAAGCGCCACGCTTCCCGAAGGGAGAAAGGCGGACAGGTATCCGGTAAGCGG
CAGGGTCGGAACAGGAGAGCGCACGAGGGAGCTTCCAGGGGGAAACGCCTGGTATCTTTATAGTCCTGTC
GGGTTTCGCCACCTCTGACTTGAGCGTCGATTTTTGTGATGCTCGTCAGGGGGGCGGAGCCTATGGAAAA
ACGCCAGCAACGCGGCCTTTTTACGGTTCCTGGCCTTTTGCTGGCCTTTTGCTCACATGTTCTTTCCTGC
GTTATCCCCTGATTCTGTGGATAACCGTATTACCGCCTTTGAGTGAGCTGATACCGCTCGCCGCAGCCGA
ACGACCGAGCGCAGCGAGTCAGTGAGCGAGGAAGCGGAAGAGCGCCCAATACGCAAACCGCCTCTCCCCG
CGCGTTGGCCGATTCATTAATGCAGCGGATCCAGACATGATAAGATACATTGATGAGTTTGGACAAACCA
CAACTAGAATGCAGTGAAAAAAATGCTTTATTTGTGAAATTTGTGATGCTATTGCTTTATTTGTAACCAT
TATAAGCTGCAATAAACAAGTTAATTCGATTCAGCTTCAGAAGATGGCGGAGGGCCTCCAACACAGTAAT
TTTCCTCCCGACTCTTAAAATAGAAAATGTCAAGTCAGTTAAGCAGGAAGTGACTAACTGACCGCAGCTG
GCCGTGCGACATCCTCTTTTAATTAGTTGCTAGGCAACTGCCCTCCAGAGGGCAGTGTGGTTTTGCAAGA
GGAAGCAAAAAGCCTCTCCACCCAGGCCTGGAATGTCAGTGTGGTTTTGCAAGAGGAAGCAAAAAGCCTC
TCCACCCAGGCCTGGAATGTTTCCACCCAATCATTACTATGACAACAGCTGTTTTTTTTAGTATTAAGCA
GAGGCCGGGGGCCCCTGGCCTCCGCTTACTCTGGAGAAAAAGAAGAGAGGCTTCCAGAGGCAACTTGTCA
AAACAGGACTGGCGCCTTGGAGGCGCTGTGGGGCCACCCAAATTGATATAATTAAGCCCCAACCGCCTCT
TCCCGCCTCATTTCAGCCTCACCACTATGTGAATATAGCTGAATACACAGTTTATTGAATAAACATTAAT
TTCCAGGAAATACAGTCTTTGTTTTTCCAAAGCGGTCATTGAAAAAGGAAGAGTATGAGTATTCAACATT
TCCGTGTCGCCCTTATTCCCTTTTTTGCGGCATTTTGCCTTCCTGTTTTTGCTCACCCAGAAACGCTGGT
GAAAGTAAAAGATGCTGAAGATCAGTTGGGTGCACGAGTGGGTTACATCGAACTGGATCTCAACAGCGGT
AAGATCCTTGAGAGTTTTCGCCCCGAAGAACGTTTTCCAATGATGAGCACTTTTAAAGTTCTGCTATGTG
GCGCGGTATTATCCCGTATTGACGCCGGGCAAGAGCAACTCGGTCGCCGCATACACTATTCTCAGAATGA
CTTGGTTGAGTACTCACCAGTCACAGAAAAGCATCTTACGGATGGCATGACAGTAAGAGAATTATGCAGT
GCTGCCATAACCATGAGTGATAACACTGCGGCCAACTTACTTCTGACAACGATCGGAGGACCGAAGGAGC
TAACCGCTTTTTTGCACAACATGGGGGATCATGTAACTCGCCTTGATCGTTGGGAACCGGAGCTGAATGA
AGCCATACCAAACGACGAGCGTGACACCACGATGCCTGTAGCAATGGCAACAACGTTGCGCAAACTATTA
ACTGGCGAACTACTTACTCTAGCTTCCCGGCAACAATTAATAGACTGGATGGAGGCGGATAAAGTTGCAG
GACCACTTCTGCGCTCGGCCCTTCCGGCTGGCTGGTTTATTGCTGATAAATCTGGAGCCGGTGAGCGTGG
GTCTCGCGGTATCATTGCAGCACTGGGGCCAGATGGTAAGCCCTCCCGTATCGTAGTTATCTACACGACG
GGGAGTCAGGCAACTATGGATGAACGAAATAGACAGATCGCTGAGATAGGTGCCTCACTGATTAAGCATT
GGTAACTGTCAGACCAAGTTTACTCATATATACTTTAGATTGATTTAAAACTTCATTTTTAATTTAAAAG
GATCTAGGTGAAGATCCTTTTTGATAATCTCATGACCAAAATCCCTTAACGTGAGTTTTCGTTCCACTGA
GCGTCAGACCCCGTAGAAAAGATCAAAGGATCTTCTTGAGATCCTTTTTTCTGCGCGTAATCTGCTGCTT
GCAAACAAAAAAACCACCGCTACCAGCGGTGGTTTGTTTGCCGGATCAAGAGCTACCAACTCTTTTTCCG
AAGGTAACTGGCTTCAGCAGAGCGCAGATACCAAATACTGTTCTTCTAGTGTAGCCGTAGTTAGGCCACC
ACTTCAAGAACTCTGTAGCACCGCCTACATACCTCGCTCTGCTAATCCTGTTACCAGTGGCTGCTGCCAG
TGGCGATAAGTCGTGTCTTACCGGGTTGGACTCAAGACGATAGTTACCGGATAAGGCGCAGCGGTCGGGC
TGAACGGGGGGTTCGTGCACACAGCCCAGCTTGGAGCGAACGACCTACACCGAACTGAGATACCTACAGC
GTGAGCTATGAGAAAGCGCCACGCTTCCCGAAGGGAGAAAGGCGGACAGGTATCCGGTAAGCGGCAGGGT
CGGAACAGGAGAGCGCACGAGGGAGCTTCCAGGGGGAAACGCCTGGTATCTTTATAGTCCTGTCGGGTTT
CGCCACCTCTGACTTGAGCGTCGATTTTTGTGATGCTCGTCAGGGGGGCGGAGCCTATGGAAAAACGCCA
GCAACGCGGCCTTTTTACGGTTCCTGGCCTTTTGCTGGCCTTTTGCTCACATGTTCTTTCCTGCGTTATC
CCCTGATTCTGTGGATAACCGTATTACCGCCTTTGAGTGAGCTGATACCGCTCGCCGCAGCCGAACGACC
GAGCGCAGCGAGTCAGTGAGCGAGGAAGCGGAAGAGCGCCCAATACGCAAACCGCCTCTCCCCGCGCGTT
GGCCGATTCATTAATGCAGCGGATCCAGACATGATAAGATACATTGATGAGTTTGGACAAACCACAACTA
GAATGCAGTGAAAAAAATGCTTTATTTGTGAAATTTGTGATGCTATTGCTTTATTTGTAACCATTATAAG
CTGCAATAAACAAGTTAGCTTTTTGCAAAAGCCTAGGCCTCCAAAAAAGCCTCCTCACTACTTCTGGAAT
AGCTCAGAGGCCGAGGCGGCCTCGGCCTCTGCATAAATAAAAAAAATTAGTCAGCCATGGGGCGGAGAAT
GGGCGGAACTGGGCGGAGTTAGGGGCGGGATGGGCGGAGTTAGGGGCGGGACTATGGTTGCTGAC
